Addgene plasmid #226578: siRNA-resistant SigmaR1-mNeonGreen a5mut (F196A L199A F200A L203A Y206A L210A L214A Y217A)
Purpose: Encodes mutant siRNA resistant SigmaR1 protein (substitutions) labeled with mNeonGreen
Depositing lab: Gia Voeltz. Depositing organization: University of Colorado, Boulder. Publication: SigmaR1 shapes rough endoplasmic reticulum membrane sheets. Sawyer EM, Jensen LE, Meehl JB, Larsen KP, Petito DA, Hurley JH, Voeltz GK. Dev Cell. 2024 Jul 2:S1534-5807(24)00382-4. doi: 10.1016/j.devcel.2024.06.005. PubMed 38971154.
Backbone
  Vector backbone: mNeonGreen-N1
  Vector type: Mammalian Expression
Growth in bacteria
  Bacterial resistance: Kanamycin, 50 μg/mL
  Growth temperature: 37°C
  Growth strain: DH5alpha
  Copy number: High Copy
Gene/Insert
  Gene/Insert name: SigmaR1 (Sigma-1 Receptor)
  Species: H. sapiens (human)
  Mutation: F196A, L199A, F200A, L203A, Y206A, L210A, L214A, Y217A
  Entrez Gene: SIGMAR1 (a.k.a. ALS16, DSMA2, OPRS1, SIG-1R, SR-BP, SR-BP1, SRBP, hSigmaR1, sigma1R)
  Tag / fusion protein: mNeonGreen (C terminal on insert)
  Cloning method: Restriction Enzyme; 5′ cloning site Unknown (unknown if destroyed)
Terms and licenses: Academic/Nonprofit Terms; Industry Terms: Not Available to Industry
How to cite: siRNA-resistant SigmaR1-mNeonGreen a5mut (F196A L199A F200A L203A Y206A L210A L214A Y217A) was a gift from Gia Voeltz (Addgene plasmid # 226578 ; http://n2t.net/addgene:226578 ; RRID:Addgene_226578)
