[The description below was written by a language model from this plasmid's Addgene catalogue record and pLannotate feature annotations shown in this document.]
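Description:
siRNA-resistant SigmaR1-mNeonGreen a5mut is a 5,368 bp mammalian expression plasmid built on the mNeonGreen-N1 backbone, an N1-style vector in which an insert is cloned upstream of the fluorescent protein to give a C-terminal fusion. It is maintained in E. coli through a high-copy ColE1/pUC-type origin and selected with kanamycin. The NeoR/KanR aminoglycoside phosphotransferase gene sits behind tandem bacterial (AmpR/bla) and SV40 early promoters and is followed by an HSV TK polyadenylation signal. This arrangement gives kanamycin resistance in bacteria and could also support G418 selection in mammalian cells. An f1 origin is also present. The short ble, bGH poly(A) and large T antigen hits in the annotation are only fragments, likely backbone remnants rather than functional elements.

The payload is the human SIGMAR1 (Sigma-1 receptor) coding sequence, driven by the CMV immediate-early enhancer and promoter. It is joined through a short multiple-cloning-site-derived linker to mNeonGreen, a bright, fast-maturing monomeric green/yellow fluorescent protein, and the transcript ends at an SV40 poly(A) signal. The insert carries eight alanine substitutions (F196A, L199A, F200A, L203A, Y206A, L210A, L214A, Y217A) that replace hydrophobic and aromatic residues near the C-terminus; the "a5mut" name is not explained in the record. The coding sequence is also described as siRNA-resistant, although the record does not specify the changes responsible.

This design suits knockdown-and-rescue experiments: endogenous SigmaR1 is depleted by siRNA while the fluorescent mutant is expressed and imaged. The associated study concerns SigmaR1's role in shaping rough endoplasmic reticulum membrane sheets, so the mutant can be compared with wild-type protein for localisation and function.
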