Features (pLannotate 1.2.2; 16 found; start..end, strand, type, name):
    716..868     +  CDS            ble (fragment): BLE_KLEPN - Experimental evidence at protein level: Swiss-Prot protein existence level 1. Binding protein with a strong affinity to the bleomycin family of antibiotics. Binds to CL990; an antimitotic-antibiotic compound. From Klebsiella pneumoniae.
    927..974     +  polyA_signal   HSV TK poly(A) signal: herpes simplex virus thymidine kinase polyadenylation signal (Cole and Stacy, 1985)
   1065..1081    -  polyA_signal   bGH poly(A) signal (fragment): bovine growth hormone polyadenylation signal
   1303..1891    +  rep_origin     ori: high-copy-number ColE1/pMB1/pBR322/pUC origin of replication
   2066..2369    +  enhancer       CMV enhancer: human cytomegalovirus immediate early enhancer
   2370..2573    +  promoter       CMV promoter: human cytomegalovirus (CMV) immediate early promoter
   2596..2623    +  misc_feature   MCS (fragment): multiple cloning site
   2624..3292    +  CDS            SIGMAR1: SGMR1_HUMAN - Also known as OPRS1, SRBP. Experimental evidence at protein level: Swiss-Prot protein existence level 1. Functions in lipid transport from the endoplasmic reticulum and is involved in a wide array of cellular functions probably through regulation of the biogenesis of lipid microdomains at the plasma membrane. Involved in the regulation of different receptors it plays a role in BDNF signaling and EGF signaling. Also regulates ion channels like the potassium channel and could modulate neurotransmitter release. Plays a role in calcium signaling through modulation together with ANK2
   3295..3321    +  misc_feature   MCS (fragment): multiple cloning site
   3329..4036    +  CDS            mNeonGreen: mNeonGreen is a basic (constitutively fluorescent) green/yellow fluorescent protein published in 2013, derived from Branchiostoma lanceolatum. It is reported to be a very rapidly-maturing monomer with moderate acid sensitivity.
   4055..4138    +  CDS            large T antigen (fragment): large T antigen from SV40 (simian virus 40)
   4161..4282    +  polyA_signal   SV40 poly(A) signal: SV40 polyadenylation signal
   4316..4744    -  rep_origin     f1 ori (sequence partly withheld): f1 bacteriophage origin of replication; arrow indicates direction of (+) strand synthesis
   4771..4875    +  promoter       AmpR promoter: bla
   4877..5234    +  promoter       SV40 promoter: SV40 enhancer and early promoter
   5269..695     +  CDS            NeoR/KanR (across the origin): aminoglycoside phosphotransferase from Tn5; aph(3')-II (or nptII); confers resistance to neomycin, kanamycin, and G418 (Geneticin®)
>Addgene plasmid #226578 | siRNA-resistant SigmaR1-mNeonGreen a5mut (F196A L199A F200A L203A Y206A L210A L214A Y217A) | addgene full sequence | sequence record 451909 | Addgene NGS Result
CCGCCGTGTTCCGGCTGTCAGCGCAGGGGCGCCCGGTTCTTTTTGTCAAGACCGACCTGTCCGGTGCCCT
GAATGAACTGCAAGACGAGGCAGCGCGGCTATCGTGGCTGGCCACGACGGGCGTTCCTTGCGCAGCTGTG
CTCGACGTTGTCACTGAAGCGGGAAGGGACTGGCTGCTATTGGGCGAAGTGCCGGGGCAGGATCTCCTGT
CATCTCACCTTGCTCCTGCCGAGAAAGTATCCATCATGGCTGATGCAATGCGGCGGCTGCATACGCTTGA
TCCGGCTACCTGCCCATTCGACCACCAAGCGAAACATCGCATCGAGCGAGCACGTACTCGGATGGAAGCC
GGTCTTGTCGATCAGGATGATCTGGACGAAGAGCATCAGGGGCTCGCGCCAGCCGAACTGTTCGCCAGGC
TCAAGGCGAGCATGCCCGACGGCGAGGATCTCGTCGTGACCCATGGCGATGCCTGCTTGCCGAATATCAT
GGTGGAAAATGGCCGCTTTTCTGGATTCATCGACTGTGGCCGGCTGGGTGTGGCGGACCGCTATCAGGAC
ATAGCGTTGGCTACCCGTGATATTGCTGAAGAGCTTGGCGGCGAATGGGCTGACCGCTTCCTCGTGCTTT
ACGGTATCGCCGCTCCCGATTCGCAGCGCATCGCCTTCTATCGCCTTCTTGACGAGTTCTTCTGAGCGGG
ACTCTGGGGTTCGAAATGACCGACCAAGCGACGCCCAACCTGCCATCACGAGATTTCGATTCCACCGCCG
CCTTCTATGAAAGGTTGGGCTTCGGAATCGTTTTCCGGGACGCCGGCTGGATGATCCTCCAGCGCGGGGA
TCTCATGCTGGAGTTCTTCGCCCACCCTAGGGGGAGGCTAACTGAAACACGGAAGGAGACAATACCGGAA
GGAACCCGCGCTATGACGGCAATAAAAAGACAGAATAAAACGCACGGTGTTGGGTCGTTTGTTCATAAAC
GCGGGGTTCGGTCCCAGGGCTGGCACTCTGTCGATACCCCACCGAGACCCCATTGGGGCCAATACGCCCG
CGTTTCTTCCTTTTCCCCACCCCACCCCCCAAGTTCGGGTGAAGGCCCAGGGCTCGCAGCCAACGTCGGG
GCGGCAGGCCCTGCCATAGCCTCAGGTTACTCATATATACTTTAGATTGATTTAAAACTTCATTTTTAAT
TTAAAAGGATCTAGGTGAAGATCCTTTTTGATAATCTCATGACCAAAATCCCTTAACGTGAGTTTTCGTT
CCACTGAGCGTCAGACCCCGTAGAAAAGATCAAAGGATCTTCTTGAGATCCTTTTTTTCTGCGCGTAATC
TGCTGCTTGCAAACAAAAAAACCACCGCTACCAGCGGTGGTTTGTTTGCCGGATCAAGAGCTACCAACTC
TTTTTCCGAAGGTAACTGGCTTCAGCAGAGCGCAGATACCAAATACTGTTCTTCTAGTGTAGCCGTAGTT
AGGCCACCACTTCAAGAACTCTGTAGCACCGCCTACATACCTCGCTCTGCTAATCCTGTTACCAGTGGCT
GCTGCCAGTGGCGATAAGTCGTGTCTTACCGGGTTGGACTCAAGACGATAGTTACCGGATAAGGCGCAGC
GGTCGGGCTGAACGGGGGGTTCGTGCACACAGCCCAGCTTGGAGCGAACGACCTACACCGAACTGAGATA
CCTACAGCGTGAGCTATGAGAAAGCGCCACGCTTCCCGAAGGGAGAAAGGCGGACAGGTATCCGGTAAGC
GGCAGGGTCGGAACAGGAGAGCGCACGAGGGAGCTTCCAGGGGGAAACGCCTGGTATCTTTATAGTCCTG
TCGGGTTTCGCCACCTCTGACTTGAGCGTCGATTTTTGTGATGCTCGTCAGGGGGGCGGAGCCTATGGAA
AAACGCCAGCAACGCGGCCTTTTTACGGTTCCTGGCCTTTTGCTGGCCTTTTGCTCACATGTTCTTTCCT
GCGTTATCCCCTGATTCTGTGGATAACCGTATTACCGCCATGCATTAGTTATTAATAGTAATCAATTACG
GGGTCATTAGTTCATAGCCCATATATGGAGTTCCGCGTTACATAACTTACGGTAAATGGCCCGCCTGGCT
GACCGCCCAACGACCCCCGCCCATTGACGTCAATAATGACGTATGTTCCCATAGTAACGCCAATAGGGAC
TTTCCATTGACGTCAATGGGTGGAGTATTTACGGTAAACTGCCCACTTGGCAGTACATCAAGTGTATCAT
ATGCCAAGTACGCCCCCTATTGACGTCAATGACGGTAAATGGCCCGCCTGGCATTATGCCCAGTACATGA
CCTTATGGGACTTTCCTACTTGGCAGTACATCTACGTATTAGTCATCGCTATTACCATGGTGATGCGGTT
TTGGCAGTACATCAATGGGCGTGGATAGCGGTTTGACTCACGGGGATTTCCAAGTCTCCACCCCATTGAC
GTCAATGGGAGTTTGTTTTGGCACCAAAATCAACGGGACTTTCCAAAATGTCGTAACAACTCCGCCCCAT
TGACGCAAATGGGCGGTAGGCGTGTACGGTGGGAGGTCTATATAAGCAGAGCTGGTTTAGTGAACCGTCA
GATCCGCTAGCGCTACCGGACTCAGATCTCGAGATGCAGTGGGCCGTGGGCCGGCGGTGGGCGTGGGCCG
CGCTGCTCCTGGCTGTCGCAGCGGTGCTGACCCAGGTCGTCTGGCTCTGGCTGGGTACGCAGAGCTTCGT
CTTCCAGCGCGAAGAGATAGCGCAGTTGGCGCGGCAGTACGCTGGGCTGGACCACGAACTCGCATTTAGC
AGACTGATCGTGGAGCTGCGGCGGCTGCACCCAGGCCACGTGCTGCCCGACGAGGAGCTGCAGTGGGTGT
TCGTCAACGCTGGTGGATGGATGGGCGCCATGTGCCTTCTGCACGCCTCGCTGTCCGAGTATGTGCTGCT
CTTCGGCACCGCCTTGGGCTCCCGCGGCCACTCGGGGCGCTACTGGGCTGAGATCTCGGATACCATCATC
TCTGGCACCTTCCACCAGTGGAGAGAGGGCACCACCAAAAGTGAGGTCTTCTACCCAGGGGAGACGGTAG
TACACGGGCCTGGTGAGGCAACAGCTGTGGAGTGGGGGCCCAATACTTGGATGGTCGAGTACGGCCGGGG
CGTCATCCCATCCACCCTGGCCTTCGCGCTGGCCGACACTGTCTTCAGCACCCAGGACGCCCTCACCGCT
GCATATACTGCTCGCTCCGCTGCTCGGGGCGCACGCTTGGAAGCTACGACAGCCCTCTTTGGCCAGGACC
CTAGGGTACCGCGGGCCCGGGATCCACCGGTCGCCACCATGGTGAGCAAGGGCGAGGAGGATAACATGGC
CTCTCTCCCAGCGACACATGAGTTACACATCTTTGGCTCCATCAACGGTGTGGACTTTGACATGGTGGGT
CAGGGCACCGGCAATCCAAATGATGGTTATGAGGAGTTAAACCTGAAGTCCACCAAGGGTGACCTCCAGT
TCTCCCCCTGGATTCTGGTCCCTCATATCGGGTATGGCTTCCATCAGTACCTGCCCTACCCTGACGGGAT
GTCGCCTTTCCAGGCCGCCATGGTAGATGGCTCCGGCTACCAAGTCCATCGCACAATGCAGTTTGAAGAT
GGTGCCTCCCTTACTGTTAACTACCGCTACACCTACGAGGGAAGCCACATCAAAGGAGAGGCCCAGGTGA
AGGGGACTGGTTTCCCTGCTGACGGTCCTGTGATGACCAACTCGCTGACCGCTGCGGACTGGTGCAGGTC
GAAGAAGACTTACCCCAACGACAAAACCATCATCAGTACCTTTAAGTGGAGTTACACCACTGGAAATGGC
AAGCGCTACCGGAGCACTGCGCGGACCACCTACACCTTTGCCAAGCCAATGGCGGCTAACTATCTGAAGA
ACCAGCCGATGTACGTGTTCCGTAAGACGGAGCTCAAGCACTCCAAGACCGAGCTCAACTTCAAGGAGTG
GCAAAAGGCCTTTACCGATGTGATGGGCATGGACGAGCTGTACAAGTAAGCGGCCGCGACTCTAGATCAT
AATCAGCCATACCACATTTGTAGAGGTTTTACTTGCTTTAAAAAACCTCCCACACCTCCCCCTGAACCTG
AAACATAAAATGAATGCAATTGTTGTTGTTAACTTGTTTATTGCAGCTTATAATGGTTACAAATAAAGCA
ATAGCATCACAAATTTCACAAATAAAGCATTTTTTTCACTGCATTCTAGTTGTGGTTTGTCCAAACTCAT
CAATGTATCTTAAGGCGTAAATTGTAAGCGTTAATATTTTGTTAAAATTCGCGTTAAATTTTTGTTAAAT
CAGCTCATTTTTTAACCAATAGGCCGAAATCGGCAAAATCCCTTATAAATCAAAAGAATAGACCGAGATA
GGGT
[37 nt withheld, positions 4415-4451]
AAAGAACGTGGACTCCAACGTCAAAGG
[49 nt withheld, positions 4479-4527]
T
[91 nt withheld, positions 4529-4619]
G
[124 nt withheld, positions 4621-4744]
CAGGTGGCACTTTTCGGGGAAATGTGCGCGGAACCCCTATTTGTTTATTTTTCTAAATACATTCAAATAT
GTATCCGCTCATGAGACAATAACCCTGATAAATGCTTCAATAATATTGAAAAAGGAAGAGTCCTGAGGCG
GAAAGAACCAGCTGTGGAATGTGTGTCAGTTAGGGTGTGGAAAGTCCCCAGGCTCCCCAGCAGGCAGAAG
TATGCAAAGCATGCATCTCAATTAGTCAGCAACCAGGTGTGGAAAGTCCCCAGGCTCCCCAGCAGGCAGA
AGTATGCAAAGCATGCATCTCAATTAGTCAGCAACCATAGTCCCGCCCCTAACTCCGCCCATCCCGCCCC
TAACTCCGCCCAGTTCCGCCCATTCTCCGCCCCATGGCTGACTAATTTTTTTTATTTATGCAGAGGCCGA
GGCCGCCTCGGCCTCTGAGCTATTCCAGAAGTAGTGAGGAGGCTTTTTTGGAGGCCTAGGCTTTTGCAAA
GATCGATCAAGAGACAGGATGAGGATCGTTTCGCATGATTGAACAAGATGGATTGCACGCAGGTTCTCCG
GCCGCTTGGGTGGAGAGGCTATTCGGCTATGACTGGGCACAACAGACAATCGGCTGCTCTGATG
